>Addgene plasmid #60781 | pFA6a-link-GFPγ-SpHis5 | depositor full sequence | sequence record 97834 | pFA6a-link-GFPγ-SpHis5
GGTGAAAACCTCTGACACATGCAGCTCCCGGAGACGGTCACAGCTTGTCTGTAAGCGGATGCCGGGAGCA
GACAAGCCCGTCAGGGCGCGTCAGCGGGTGTTGGCGGGTGTCGGGGCTGGCTTAACTATGCGGCATCAGA
GCAGATTGTACTGAGAGTGCACCATATGGACATATTGTCGTTAGAACGCGGCTACAATTAATACATAACC
TTATGTATCATACACATACGATTTAGGTGACACTATAGAACGCGGCCGCCAGCTGAAGCTTCGTACGCTG
CAGGTCGACGGATCGGTGACGGTGCTGGTTTAATTAACATGAGCAAGGGGGAAGAGTTGTTCACTGGTGT
TGTGCCTATATTGGTCGAATTGGATGGAGATGTTAATGGTCATAAGTTTTCAGTCTCCGGCGAGGGCGAA
GGAGATGCGACTTACGGTAAGCTGACTCTCAAGTTTATCTGTACCACAGGAAAGTTACCAGTACCATGGC
CAACTTTGGTGACTACGTTATGTTATGGCGTACAATGCTTTGCTAGATACCCAGACCACATGAAACAACA
TGATTTCTTCAAATCTGCAATGCCTGAAGGTTATGTGCAGGAGCGTACAATCTTTTTCAAAGATGACGGT
AATTACAAAACAAGAGCTGAAGTTAAGTTCGAAGGTGATACCCTTGTTAATAGAATCGAATTGAAAGGTA
TCGATTTTAAGGAGGACGGTAATATTCTAGGGCACAAATTGGAATACAACTACAATTCACACAACGTCTA
CATCATGGCTGACAAACAGAAAAATGGAATTAAAGCCAACTTTAAAACAAGGCATAACATTGAAGATGGT
TCAGTCCAATTAGCCGATCATTATCAACAAAATACTCCAATTGGGGATGGCCCTGTTCTGCTACCTGACA
ATCATTACCTTTCTACACAATCTGCTTTAAGTAAAGACCCAAACGAAAAGAGAGATCACATGGTTCTATT
AGAGTTTGTAACAGCAGCAGGAATAACACATGGCATGGATGAACTTTACAAATAAGGCGCGCCACTTCTA
AATAAGCGAATTTCTTATGATTTATGATTTTTATTATTAAATAAGTTATAAAAAAAATAAGTGTATACAA
ATTTTAAAGTGACTCTTAGGTTTTAAAACGAAAATTCTTATTCTTGAGTAACTCTTTCCTGTAGGTCAGG
TTGCTTTCTCAGGTATAGTATGAGGTCGCTCTTATTGACCACACCTCTACCGGCAGATCCGCTAGGGATA
ACAGGGTAATATAGATCTGTTTAGCTTGCCTCGTCCCCGCCGGGTCACCCGGCCAGCGACATGGAGGCCC
AGAATACCCTCCTTGACAGTCTTGACGTGCGCAGCTCAGGGGCATGATGTGACTGTCGCCCGTACATTTA
GCCCATACATCCCCATGTATAATCATTTGCATCCATACATTTTGATGGCCGCACGGCGCGAAGCAAAAAT
TACGGCTCCTCGCTGCAGACCTGCGAGCAGGGAAACGCTCCCCTCACAGACGCGTTGAATTGTCCCCACG
CCGCGCCCCTGTAGAGAAATATAAAAGGTTAGGATTTGCCACTGAGGTTCTTCTTTCATATACTTCCTTT
TAAAATCTTGCTAGGATACAGTTCTCACATCACATCCGAACATAAACAACCATGGGTAGGAGGGCTTTTG
TAGAAAGAAATACGAACGAAACGAAAATCAGCGTTGCCATCGCTTTGGACAAAGCTCCCTTACCTGAAGA
GTCGAATTTTATTGATGAACTTATAACTTCCAAGCATGCAAACCAAAAGGGAGAACAAGTAATCCAAGTA
GACACGGGAATTGGATTCTTGGATCACATGTATCATGCACTGGCTAAACATGCAGGCTGGAGCTTACGAC
TTTACTCAAGAGGTGATTTAATCATCGATGATCATCACACTGCAGAAGATACTGCTATTGCACTTGGTAT
TGCATTCAAGCAGGCTATGAGTAACTTTGCCGGCGTTAAAAGATTTGGACATGCTTATTGTCCACTTGAC
GAAGCTCTTTCTAGAAGCGTAGTTGACTTGTCGGGACGGCCCTATGCTGTTATCGATTTGGGATTAAAGC
GTGAAAAGGTTGGGGAATTGTCCTGTGAAATGATCCCTCACTTACTATATTCCTTTTCGGTAGCAGCTGG
AATTACTTTGCATGTTACCTGCTTATATGGTAGTAATGACCATCATCGTGCTGAAAGCGCTTTTAAATCT
CTGGCTGTTGCCATGCGCGCGGCTACTAGTCTTACTGGAAGTTCTGAAGTCCCAAGCACGAAGGGAGTGT
TGTAAAGAGTACTGACAATAAAAAGATTCTTGTTTTCAAGAACTTGTCATTTGTATAGTTTTTTTATATT
GTAGTTGTTCTATTTTAATCAAATGTTAGCGTGATTTATATTTTTTTTCGCCTCGACATCATCTGCCCAG
ATGCGAAGTTAAGTGCGCAGAAAGTAATATCATGCGTCAATCGTATGTGAATGCTGGTCGCTATACTGCT
GTCGATTCGATACTAACGCCGCCATCCAGTTTAAACGAGCTCGAATTCATCGATGATATCAGATCCACTA
GTGGCCTATGCGGCCGCGGATCTGCCGGTCTCCCTATAGTGAGTCGTATTAATTTCGATAAGCCAGGTTA
ACCTGCATTAATGAATCGGCCAACGCGCGGGGAGAGGCGGTTTGCGTATTGGGCGCTCTTCCGCTTCCTC
GCTCACTGACTCGCTGCGCTCGGTCGTTCGGCTGCGGCGAGCGGTATCAGCTCACTCAAAGGCGGTAATA
CGGTTATCCACAGAATCAGGGGATAACGCAGGAAAGAACATGTGAGCAAAAGGCCAGCAAAAGGCCAGGA
ACCGTAAAAAGGCCGCGTTGCTGGCGTTTTTCCATAGGCTCCGCCCCCCTGACGAGCATCACAAAAATCG
ACGCTCAAGTCAGAGGTGGCGAAACCCGACAGGACTATAAAGATACCAGGCGTTTCCCCCTGGAAGCTCC
CTCGTGCGCTCTCCTGTTCCGACCCTGCCGCTTACCGGATACCTGTCCGCCTTTCTCCCTTCGGGAAGCG
TGGCGCTTTCTCAATGCTCACGCTGTAGGTATCTCAGTTCGGTGTAGGTCGTTCGCTCCAAGCTGGGCTG
TGTGCACGAACCCCCCGTTCAGCCCGACCGCTGCGCCTTATCCGGTAACTATCGTCTTGAGTCCAACCCG
GTAAGACACGACTTATCGCCACTGGCAGCAGCCACTGGTAACAGGATTAGCAGAGCGAGGTATGTAGGCG
GTGCTACAGAGTTCTTGAAGTGGTGGCCTAACTACGGCTACACTAGAAGGACAGTATTTGGTATCTGCGC
TCTGCTGAAGCCAGTTACCTTCGGAAAAAGAGTTGGTAGCTCTTGATCCGGCAAACAAACCACCGCTGGT
AGCGGTGGTTTTTTTGTTTGCAAGCAGCAGATTACGCGCAGAAAAAAAGGATCTCAAGAAGATCCTTTGA
TCTTTTCTACGGGGTCTGACGCTCAGTGGAACGAAAACTCACGTTAAGGGATTTTGGTCATGAGATTATC
AAAAAGGATCTTCACCTAGATCCTTTTAAATTAAAAATGAAGTTTTAAATCAATCTAAAGTATATATGAG
TAAACTTGGTCTGACAGTTACCAATGCTTAATCAGTGAGGCACCTATCTCAGCGATCTGTCTATTTCGTT
CATCCATAGTTGCCTGACTCCCCGTCGTGTAGATAACTACGATACGGGAGGGCTTACCATCTGGCCCCAG
TGCTGCAATGATACCGCGAGACCCACGCTCACCGGCTCCAGATTTATCAGCAATAAACCAGCCAGCCGGA
AGGGCCGAGCGCAGAAGTGGTCCTGCAACTTTATCCGCCTCCATCCAGTCTATTAATTGTTGCCGGGAAG
CTAGAGTAAGTAGTTCGCCAGTTAATAGTTTGCGCAACGTTGTTGCCATTGCTACAGGCATCGTGGTGTC
ACGCTCGTCGTTTGGTATGGCTTCATTCAGCTCCGGTTCCCAACGATCAAGGCGAGTTACATGATCCCCC
ATGTTGTGCAAAAAAGCGGTTAGCTCCTTCGGTCCTCCGATCGTTGTCAGAAGTAAGTTGGCCGCAGTGT
TATCACTCATGGTTATGGCAGCACTGCATAATTCTCTTACTGTCATGCCATCCGTAAGATGCTTTTCTGT
GACTGGTGAGTACTCAACCAAGTCATTCTGAGAATAGTGTATGCGGCGACCGAGTTGCTCTTGCCCGGCG
TCAATACGGGATAATACCGCGCCACATAGCAGAACTTTAAAAGTGCTCATCATTGGAAAACGTTCTTCGG
GGCGAAAACTCTCAAGGATCTTACCGCTGTTGAGATCCAGTTCGATGTAACCCACTCGTGCACCCAACTG
ATCTTCAGCATCTTTTACTTTCACCAGCGTTTCTGGGTGAGCAAAAACAGGAAGGCAAAATGCCGCAAAA
AAGGGAATAAGGGCGACACGGAAATGTTGAATACTCATACTCTTCCTTTTTCAATATTATTGAAGCATTT
ATCAGGGTTATTGTCTCATGAGCGGATACATATTTGAATGTATTTAGAAAAATAAACAAATAGGGGTTCC
GCGCACATTTCCCCGAAAAGTGCCACCTGACGTCTAAGAAACCATTATTATCATGACATTAACCTATAAA
AATAGGCGTATCACGAGGCCCTTTCGTCTCGCGCGTTTCGGTGATGAC
Features (pLannotate 1.2.2; 13 found; start..end, strand, type, name):
    117..168     +  misc_feature   bom (fragment): basis of mobility region from pBR322
    231..249     +  promoter       SP6 promoter: promoter for bacteriophage SP6 RNA polymerase
    319..1032    +  CDS            GFPmut3: GFPmut3 is a basic (constitutively fluorescent) green fluorescent protein published in 1996, derived from Aequorea victoria. It is reported to be a very rapidly-maturing weak dimer.
   1056..1243    +  terminator     ADH1 terminator: S. cerevisiae ADH1; transcription terminator for the S. cerevisiae alcohol dehydrogenase 1 (ADH1) gene
   1318..1661    +  promoter       TEF promoter: Ashbya gossypii TEF promoter
   1662..2315    +  CDS            S. pombe his5: imidazoleglycerol-phosphate dehydratase, required for histidine biosynthesis; Schizosaccharomyces pombe his5; yeast auxotrophic marker; corresponds to S. cerevisiae HIS3
   2321..2518    +  terminator     TEF terminator: Ashbya gossypii TEF terminator
   2623..2641    -  promoter       T7 promoter: promoter for bacteriophage T7 RNA polymerase
   2663..2716    -  CDS            lacI (fragment): lac repressor; lacI; The lac repressor binds to the lac operator to inhibit transcription in E. coli. This inhibition can be relieved by adding lactose or isopropyl-β-D-thiogalactopyranoside (IPTG).
   2899..3487    -  rep_origin     ori: high-copy-number ColE1/pMB1/pBR322/pUC origin of replication
   3658..4518    -  CDS            AmpR: β-lactamase; bla; confers resistance to ampicillin, carbenicillin, and related antibiotics
   4519..4623    -  promoter       AmpR promoter: bla
   4718..15      +  CDS            rop (fragment) (across the origin): Rop protein, which maintains plasmids at low copy number; rop
