[The description below was written by a language model from this plasmid's Addgene catalogue record and pLannotate feature annotations shown in this document.]
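Description:
pFA6a-link-GFPγ-SpHis5 is a yeast C-terminal tagging vector built on the pFA6a backbone, with a total size of 4,738 bp. It belongs to the family of integrating cassette plasmids that serve as templates for making gene fusions in Saccharomyces cerevisiae. It has no yeast replication origin, so the tagging module persists in yeast only when integrated into the genome. In E. coli it is propagated through a high-copy ColE1/pUC-type origin and selected with ampicillin via the β-lactamase gene. Short bom, rop and lacI fragments are backbone remnants. SP6 and T7 promoters flank the cassette, and the SP6 site is one of the listed sequencing primer sites.

The payload is a 717 bp GFPγ coding sequence, an Aequorea victoria-derived variant carrying the T65C, S72A, V163A, I167T and L231H substitutions. It sits between retained PacI and AscI sites. The automated annotation labels this ORF GFPmut3, which is a nearest-match call rather than the recorded identity. As the name indicates, a linker precedes the fluorescent protein, although it is not annotated separately. No promoter lies upstream of GFPγ, because expression is meant to come from the tagged gene's own promoter once the reading frames are joined; the S. cerevisiae ADH1 terminator ends the fusion transcript. Downstream is the selection module, Schizosaccharomyces pombe his5 driven by the Ashbya gossypii TEF promoter and terminator. This gene complements S. cerevisiae his3 mutations, allowing selection for histidine prototrophy, while its heterologous sequence presumably limits recombination at the native HIS3 locus. The construct is used to tag endogenous yeast proteins with GFPγ, typically for fluorescence-based studies of their localisation and expression.
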