Addgene plasmid #60781: pFA6a-link-GFPγ-SpHis5
Purpose: Yeast C-terminal tagging vector, which creates gene fusions with GFPγ using SpHis5 selection
Depositing lab: Linda Huang. Depositing organization: University of Massachusetts, Boston. Publication: Plasmids for C-terminal tagging in Saccharomyces cerevisiae that contain improved GFP proteins, Envy and Ivy. Slubowski CJ, Funk AD, Roesner JM, Paulissen SM, Huang LS. Yeast. 2015 Jan 22. doi: 10.1002/yea.3065. PubMed 25612242.
Backbone
  Vector backbone: pFA6a
  Backbone size w/o insert (bp): 4021
  Total vector size (bp): 4738
  Vector type: Yeast Integrating
  Selectable markers: HIS3
Growth in bacteria
  Bacterial resistance: Ampicillin, 100 μg/mL
  Growth temperature: 37°C
  Growth strain: DH5alpha
  Copy number: Unknown
Gene/Insert
  Gene/Insert name: GFPγ (alt name: GreenFluorescentProteinγ)
  Species: Synthetic; A. victoria
  Insert size (bp): 717
  Mutation: T65C S72A V163A I167T L231H
  GenBank ID: KM891733
  Cloning method: Restriction Enzyme; 5′ cloning site PacI (not destroyed); 3′ cloning site AscI (not destroyed)
  Sequencing primers: 5′ SP6; 3′ pHybLex_rev_primer
Resource information
  A portion of this plasmid was derived from a plasmid made by: Addgene plasmid 44859
Terms and licenses: Academic/Nonprofit Terms; Industry Terms: Not Available to Industry
How to cite: pFA6a-link-GFPγ-SpHis5 was a gift from Linda Huang (Addgene plasmid # 60781 ; http://n2t.net/addgene:60781 ; RRID:Addgene_60781)
