>Addgene plasmid #60781 | pFA6a-link-GFPγ-SpHis5 | addgene partial sequence | sequence record 99353 | T7 5'-TAATACGACTCACTATAGGG-3'
GATCTGATATCATCGATGAATTCGAGCTCGTTTAAACTGGATGGCGGCGTTAGTATCGAATCGACAGCAG
TATAGCGACCAGCATTCACATACGATTGACGCATGATATTACTTTCTGCGCACTTAACTTCGCATCTGGG
CAGATGATGTCGAGGCGAAAAAAAATATAAATCACGCTAACATTTGATTAAAATAGAACAACTACAATAT
AAAAAAACTATACAAATGACAAGTTCTTGAAAACAAGAATCTTTTTATTGTCAGTACTCTTTACAACACT
CCCTTCGTGCTTGGGACTTCAGAACTTCCAGTAAGACTAGTAGCCGCGCGCATGGCAACAGCCAGAGATT
TAAAAGCGCTTTCAGCACGATGATGGTCATTACTACCATATAAGCAGGTAACATGCAAAGTAATTCCAGC
TGCTACCGAAAAGGAATATAGTAAGTGAGGGATCATTTCACAGGACAATTCCCCAACCTTTTCACGCTTT
AATCCCAAATCGATAACAGCATAGGGCCGTCCCGACAAGTCAACTACGCTTCTAGAAAGAGCTTCGTCAA
GTGGACAATAAGCATGTCCAAATCTTTTAACGCCGGCAAAGTTACTCATAGCCTGCTTGAATGCAATACC
AAGTGCAATAGCAGTATCTTCTGCAGTGTGATGATCATCGATGATTAAATCACCTCTTGAGTAAAGTCGT
AAGCTCCAGCCTGCATGTTTAGCCAGTGCATGATACATGTGATCCAAGAATCCAATTCC
