>Addgene plasmid #60781 | pFA6a-link-GFPγ-SpHis5 | addgene partial sequence | sequence record 100561 | pHybLex_rev 5'-GAGTCACTTTAAAATTTGTATACAC-3'
AATCATAAATCATAAGAAATTCGCTTATTTAGAAGTGGCGCGCCTTATTTGTAAAGTTCATCCATGCCAT
GTGTTATTCCTGCTGCTGTTACAAACTCTAATAGAACCATGTGATCTCTCTTTTCGTTTGGGTCTTTACT
TAAAGCAGATTGTGTAGAAAGGTAATGATTGTCAGGTAGCAGAACAGGGCCATCCCCAATTGGAGTATTT
TGTTGATAATGATCGGCTAATTGGACTGAACCATCTTCAATGTTATGCCTTGTTTTAAAGTTGGCTTTAA
TTCCATTTTTCTGTTTGTCAGCCATGATGTAGACGTTGTGTGAATTGTAGTTGTATTCCAATTTGTGCCC
TAGAATATTACCGTCCTCCTTAAAATCGATACCTTTCAATTCGATTCTATTAACAAGGGTATCACCTTCG
AACTTAACTTCAGCTCTTGTTTTGTAATTACCGTCATCTTTGAAAAAGATTGTACGCTCCTGCACATAAC
CTTCAGGCATTGCAGATTTGAAGAAATCATGTTGTTTCATGTGGTCTGGGTATCTAGCAAAGCATTGTAC
GCCATAACATAACGTAGTCACCAAAGTTGGCCATGGTACTGGTAACTTTCCTGTGGTACAGATAA
